Addgene plasmid #149479: pFCiR5
Purpose: Broad-Host range expression vector, RSF1010 origin, CinR(AM) activator, PCin promoter, mRFP, Gentamicin Resistance Marker.
Depositing lab: Christopher Reisch. Depositing organization: University of Florida. Publication: A plasmid toolbox for controlled gene expression across the Proteobacteria. Schuster LA, Reisch CR. Nucleic Acids Res. 2021 Jun 14. pii: 6298615. doi: 10.1093/nar/gkab496. PubMed 34125913.
Backbone
  Vector backbone: Unspecified
  Vector type: Bacterial Expression, Synthetic Biology
Growth in bacteria
  Bacterial resistance: Gentamicin, 10 μg/mL
  Growth temperature: 37°C
  Growth strain: DH5alpha
  Copy number: Low Copy
Gene/Insert
  Gene/Insert name: CinR(AM)-mRFP
  Species: Synthetic
  Promoter: PCin
  Cloning method: Ligation Independent Cloning
Resource information
  A portion of this plasmid was derived from a plasmid made by: sAJM.1506 was received from Addgene from a deposit by Christopher Voight (Addgene plasmid # 108254)
Terms and licenses: Academic/Nonprofit Terms; Industry Terms: Not Available to Industry
How to cite: pFCiR5 was a gift from Christopher Reisch (Addgene plasmid # 149479 ; http://n2t.net/addgene:149479 ; RRID:Addgene_149479)
