[The description below was written by a language model from this plasmid's Addgene catalogue record and pLannotate feature annotations shown in this document.]
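Description:
pFCiR5 is a 9,038-nt broad-host-range bacterial expression vector from a synthetic-biology toolbox built for controlled gene expression across the Proteobacteria. The named backbone is unspecified in the record, but the feature table shows a full RSF1010 replicon: oriV together with the RepA, RepB and RepC proteins it depends on (RepC is flagged as a fragment by the annotation tool), plus an R1162-like antisense RNA annotated just upstream of repA. Because the plasmid supplies its own replication proteins, it can be maintained at low copy in many Gram-negative hosts. The RSF1010 oriT and the mobB and mobC genes are also annotated, elements that allow mobilisation by conjugation when a helper conjugative system is present. Selection is by gentamicin, through the aacC1 acetyltransferase gene, which lies downstream of a class 1 integron Pc promoter.

The payload is an inducible reporter cassette. The CinR(AM) transcriptional activator, derived in part from a previously deposited sensor strain, controls the PCin promoter, which drives mRFP1. Neither the CinR coding sequence nor PCin is called by the automated annotation; they presumably sit in the unannotated stretch upstream of mRFP1, where a lacI promoter fragment, possibly driving the regulator, is detected. Between the promoter region and mRFP1 lies an sTRSV hammerhead ribozyme, a self-cleaving insulator that trims the 5′ untranslated region so that expression is less dependent on promoter context. CinR-type regulators generally respond to an acyl-homoserine lactone signal, though the record does not name the inducer. Short fragments of CmR, lacZα, lacI and an M13 origin appear to be non-functional assembly remnants. The construct serves to characterise Cin-system induction by red fluorescence in diverse hosts, and presumably as a template for swapping in other genes.
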