Features (pLannotate 1.2.2; 18 found; start..end, strand, type, name):
    330..724     -  rep_origin     RSF1010 oriV: replication origin of the broad-host-range plasmid RSF1010; requires the RSF1010 RepA/B/C proteins for replication (Scholz et al., 1989)
    754..1035    -  CDS            mobC: MOBC_ECOLX - Protein predicted: Swiss-Prot protein existence level 4. This protein is essential to promote the specific transfer of the plasmid in the presence of conjugative plasmids. From Escherichia coli.
   1066..1153    +  oriT           RSF1010 oriT: origin of transfer of the broad-host-range plasmid RSF1010 (Scholz et al., 1989)
   1982..2392    +  CDS            mobB: MOBB2_ECOLX - Protein predicted: Swiss-Prot protein existence level 4. This protein is essential to promote the specific transfer of the plasmid in the presence of conjugative plasmids. From Escherichia coli.
   2392..3363    +  CDS            RSF1010 RepB: replication protein B of the broad-host-range plasmid RSF1010 (Scholz et al., 1989); repB
   3806..3880    +  ncRNA          Plasmid R1162: Accession: RF00043 - R1162-like plasmid antisense RNA
   3874..4713    +  CDS            RSF1010 RepA: replication protein A of the broad-host-range plasmid RSF1010 (Scholz et al., 1989); repA
   4700..5551    +  CDS            RSF1010 RepC (fragment): replication protein C of the broad-host-range plasmid RSF1010 (Scholz et al., 1989); repC
   5741..5772    -  CDS            CmR (fragment): chloramphenicol acetyltransferase confers resistance to chloramphenicol
   5772..5849    +  rep_origin     M13 ori (fragment): M13 bacteriophage origin of replication; arrow indicates direction of (+) strand synthesis
   5853..6008    -  CDS            lacZα (fragment): LacZα fragment of β-galactosidase; lacZ fragment
   6801..6846    -  promoter       lacI promoter (fragment): lacI
   7155..7204    +  misc_RNA       sTRSV HHRz: hammerhead ribozyme from the tobacco ringspot virus satellite RNA (Khvorova et al., 2003)
   7267..7941    +  CDS            mRFP1: mRFP1 is a basic (constitutively fluorescent) red fluorescent protein published in 2002, derived from Discosoma sp.. It is reported to be a somewhat slowly-maturing monomer with low acid sensitivity.
   7972..8056    -  CDS            lacI (fragment): lac repressor; lacI; The lac repressor binds to the lac operator to inhibit transcription in E. coli. This inhibition can be relieved by adding lactose or isopropyl-β-D-thiogalactopyranoside (IPTG).
   8067..8183    -  CDS            CmR (fragment): chloramphenicol acetyltransferase; cat; confers resistance to chloramphenicol
   8221..8249    +  promoter       Pc promoter: intI1 (promoter lies within the coding sequence); class 1 integron promoter
   8438..8971    +  CDS            GmR: gentamycin acetyltransferase; aacC1; confers resistance to gentamycin
>Addgene plasmid #149479 | pFCiR5 | addgene full sequence | sequence record 314606 | Addgene NGS Result
GGTGGCACTTTTCGGGGATCTTCAAATTCCCGTTGCACATAGCCCGGCAATTCCTTTCCCTGCTCTGCCA
TAAGCGCAGCGAATGCCGGGTAATACTCGTCAACGATCTGATAGAGAAGGGTTTGCTCGGGTCGGTGGCT
CTGGTAACGACCAGTATCCCGATCCCGGCTGGCCGTCCTGGCCGCCACATGAGGCATGTTCCGCGTCCTT
GCAATACTGTGTTTACATACAGTCTATCGCTTAGCGGAAAGTTCTTTTACCCTCAGCCGAAATGCCTGCC
GTTGCTAGACATTGCCAGCCAGTGCCCGTCACTCCCGTACTAACTGTCACGAACCCCTGCAATAACTGTC
ACGCCCCCCTGCAATAACTGTCACGAACCCCTGCAATAACTGTCACGCCCCCAAACCTGCAAACCCAGCA
GGGGCGGGGGCTGGCGGGGTGTTGGAAAAATCCATCCATGATTATCTAAGAATAATCCACTAGGCGCGGT
TATCAGCGCCCTTGTGGGGCGCTGCTGCCCTTGCCCAATATGCCCGGCCAGAGGCCGGATAGCTGGTCTA
TTCGCTGCGCTAGGCTACACACCGCCCCACCGCTGCGCGGCAGGGGGAAAGGCGGGCAAAGCCCGCTAAA
CCCCACACCAAACCCCGCAGAAATACGCTGGAGCGCTTTTAGCCGCTTTAGCGGCCTTTCCCCCTACCCG
AAGGGTGGGGGCGCGTGTGCAGCCCCGCAGGGCCTGTCTCGGTCGATCATTCAGCCCGGCTCATCCTTCT
GGCGTGGCGGCAGACCGAACAAGGCGCGGTCGTGGTCGCGTTCAAGGTACGCATCCATTGCCGCCATGAG
CCGATCCTCCGGCCACTCGCTGCTGTTCACCTTGGCCAAAATCATGGCCCCCACCAGCACCTTGCGCCTT
GTTTCGTTCTTGCGCTCTTGCTGCTGTTCCCTTGCCCGCACCCGCTGAATTTCGGCATTGATTCGCGCTC
GTTGTTCTTCGAGCTTGGCCAGCCGATCCGCCGCCTTGTTGCTCCCCTTAACCATCTTGACACCCCATTG
TTAATGTGCTGTCTCGTAGGCTATCATGGAGGCACAGCGGCGGCAATCCCGACCCTACTTTGTAGGGGAG
GGCGCACTTACCGGTTTCTCTTCGAGAAACTGGCCTAACGGCCACCCTTCGGGCGGTGCGCTCTCCGAGG
GCCATTGCATGGAGCCGAAAAGCAAAAGCAACAGCGAGGCAGCATGGCGATTTATCACCTTACGGCGAAA
ACCGGCAGCAGGTCGGGCGGCCAATCGGCCAGGGCCAAGGCCGACTACATCCAGCGCGAAGGCAAGTATG
CCCGCGACATGGATGAAGTCTTGCACGCCGAATCCGGGCACATGCCGGAGTTCGTCGAGCGGCCCGCCGA
CTACTGGGATGCTGCCGACCTGTATGAACGCGCCAATGGGCGGCTGTTCAAGGAGGTCGAATTTGCCCTG
CCGGTCGAGCTGACCCTCGACCAGCAGAAGGCGCTGGCGTCCGAGTTCGCCCAGCACCTGACCGGTGCCG
AGCGCCTGCCGTATACGCTGGCCATCCATGCCGGTGGCGGCGAGAACCCGCACTGCCACCTGATGATCTC
CGAGCGGATCAATGACGGCATCGAGCGGCCCGCCGCTCAGTGGTTCAAGCGGTACAACGGCAAGACCCCG
GAGAAGGGCGGGGCACAGAAGACCGAAGCGCTCAAGCCCAAGGCATGGCTTGAGCAGACCCGCGAGGCAT
GGGCCGACCATGCCAACCGGGCATTAGAGCGGGCTGGCCACGACGCCCGCATTGACCACAGAACACTTGA
GGCGCAGGGCATCGAGCGCCTGCCCGGTGTTCACCTGGGGCCGAACGTGGTGGAGATGGAAGGCCGGGGC
ATCCGCACCGACCGGGCAGACGTGGCCCTGAACATCGACACCGCCAACGCCCAGATCATCGACTTACAGG
AATACCGGGAGGCAATAGACCATGAACGCAATCGACAGAGTGAAGAAATCCAGAGGCATCAACGAGTTAG
CGGAGCAGATCGAACCGCTGGCCCAGAGCATGGCGACACTGGCCGACGAAGCCCGGCAGGTCATGAGCCA
GACCCAGCAGGCCAGCGAGGCGCAGGCGGCGGAGTGGCTGAAAGCCCAGCGCCAGACAGGGGCGGCATGG
GTGGAGCTGGCCAAAGAGTTGCGGGAGGTAGCCGCCGAGGTGAGCAGCGCCGCGCAGAGCGCCCGGAGCG
CGTCGCGGGGGTGGCACTGGAAGCTATGGCTAACCGTGATGCTGGCTTCCATGATGCCTACGGTGGTGCT
GCTGATCGCATCGTTGCTCTTGCTCGACCTGACGCCACTGACAACCGAGGACGGCTCGATCTGGCTGCGC
TTGGTGGCCCGATGAAGAACGACAGGACTTTGCAGGCCATAGGCCGACAGCTCAAGGCCATGGGCTGTGA
GCGCTTCGATATCGGCGTCAGGGACGCCACCACCGGCCAGATGATGAACCGGGAATGGTCAGCCGCCGAA
GTGCTCCAGAACACGCCATGGCTCAAGCGGATGAATGCCCAGGGCAATGACGTGTATATCAGGCCCGCCG
AGCAGGAGCGGCATGGTCTGGTGCTGGTGGACGACCTCAGCGAGTTTGACCTGGATGACATGAAAGCCGA
GGGCCGGGAGCCTGCCCTGGTAGTGGAAACCAGCCCGAAGAACTATCAGGCATGGGTCAAGGTGGCCGAC
GCCGCAGGCGGTGAACTTCGGGGGCAGATTGCCCGGACGCTGGCCAGCGAGTACGACGCCGACCCGGCCA
GCGCCGACAGCCGCCACTATGGCCGCTTGGCGGGCTTCACCAACCGCAAGGACAAGCACACCACCCGCGC
CGGTTATCAGCCGTGGGTGCTGCTGCGTGAATCCAAGGGCAAGACCGCCACCGCTGGCCCGGCGCTGGTG
CAGCAGGCTGGCCAGCAGATCGAGCAGGCCCAGCGGCAGCAGGAGAAGGCCCGCAGGCTGGCCAGCCTCG
AACTGCCCGAGCGGCAGCTTAGCCGCCACCGGCGCACGGCGCTGGACGAGTACCGCAGCGAGATGGCCGG
GCTGGTCAAGCGCTTCGGTGATGACCTCAGCAAGTGCGACTTTATCGCCGCGCAGAAGCTGGCCAGCCGG
GGCCGCAGTGCCGAGGAAATCGGCAAGGCCATGGCCGAGGCCAGCCCAGCGCTGGCAGAGCGCAAGCCCG
GCCACGAAGCGGATTACATCGAGCGCACCGTCAGCAAGGTCATGGGTCTGCCCAGCGTCCAGCTTGCGCG
GGCCGAGCTGGCACGGGCACCGGCACCCCGCCAGCGAGGCATGGACAGGGGCGGGCCAGATTTCAGCATG
TAGTGCTTGCGTTGGTACTCACGCCTGTTATACTATGAGTACTCACGCACAGAAGGGGGTTTTATGGAAT
ACGAAAAAAGCGCTTCAGGGTCGGTCTACCTGATCAAAAGTGACAAGGGCTATTGGTTGCCCGGTGGCTT
TGGTTATACGTCAAACAAGGCCGAGGCTGGCCGCTTTTCAGTCGCTGATATGGCCAGCCTTAACCTTGAC
GGCTGCACCTTGTCCTTGTTCCGCGAAGACAAGCCTTTCGGCCCCGGCAAGTTTCTCGGTGACTGATATG
AAAGACCAAAAGGACAAGCAGACCGGCGACCTGCTGGCCAGCCCTGACGCTGTACGCCAAGCGCGATATG
CCGAGCGCATGAAGGCCAAAGGGATGCGTCAGCGCAAGTTCTGGCTGACCGACGACGAATACGAGGCGCT
GCGCGAGTGCCTGGAAGAACTCAGAGCGGCGCAGGGCGGGGGTAGTGACCCCGCCAGCGCCTAACCACCA
ACTGCCTGCAAAGGAGGCAATCAATGGCTACCCATAAGCCTATCAATATTCTGGAGGCGTTCGCAGCAGC
GCCGCCACCGCTGGACTACGTTTTGCCCAACATGGTGGCCGGTACGGTCGGGGCGCTGGTGTCGCCCGGT
GGTGCCGGTAAATCCATGCTGGCCCTGCAACTGGCCGCACAGATTGCAGGCGGGCCGGATCTGCTGGAGG
TGGGCGAACTGCCCACCGGCCCGGTGATCTACCTGCCCGCCGAAGACCCGCCCACCGCCATTCATCACCG
CCTGCACGCCCTTGGGGCGCACCTCAGCGCCGAGGAACGGCAAGCCGTGGCTGACGGCCTGCTGATCCAG
CCGCTGATCGGCAGCCTGCCCAACATCATGGCCCCGGAGTGGTTCGACGGCCTCAAGCGCGCCGCCGAGG
GCCGCCGCCTGATGGTGCTGGACACGCTGCGCCGGTTCCACATCGAGGAAGAAAACGCCAGCGGCCCCAT
GGCCCAGGTCATCGGTCGCATGGAGGCCATCGCCGCCGATACCGGGTGCTCTATCGTGTTCCTGCACCAT
GCCAGCAAGGGCGCGGCCATGATGGGCGCAGGCGACCAGCAGCAGGCCAGCCGGGGCAGCTCGGTACTGG
TCGATAACATCCGCTGGCAGTCCTACCTGTCGAGCATGACCAGCGCCGAGGCCGAGGAATGGGGTGTGGA
CGACGACCAGCGCCGGTTCTTCGTCCGCTTCGGTGTGAGCAAGGCCAACTATGGCGCACCGTTCGCTGAT
CGGTGGTTCAGGCGGCATGACGGCGGGGTGCTCAAGCCCGCCGTGCTGGAGAGGCAGCGCAAGAGCAAGG
GGGTGCCCCGTGGTGAAGCCTAAGAACAAGCACAGCCTCAGCCACGTCCGGCACGACCCGGCGCACTGTC
TGGCCCCCGGCCTGTTCCGTGCCCTCAAGCGGGGCGAGCGCAAGCGCAGCAAGCTGGACGTGACGTATGA
CTACGGCGACGGCAAGCGGATCGAGTTCAGCGGCCCGGAGCCGCTGGGCGCTGATGATCTGCGCATCCTG
CAAGGGCTGGTGGCCATGGCTGGGCCTAATGGCCTAGTGCTTGGCCCGGAACCCAAGACCGAAGGCGGAC
GGCAGCTCCGGCTGTTCCTGGAACCCAAGTGGGAGGCCGTCACCGCTGATGCCATGGTGGTCAAAGGTAG
CTATCGGGCGCTGGCAAAGGAAATCGGGGCAGAGGTCGATAGTGGTGGGGCGCTCAAGCACATACAGGAC
TGCATCGAGCGCCTTTGGAAGGTATCCATCATCGCCCAGAATGGCCGCAAGCGGCAGGGGTTTCGGCTGC
TGTCGGAGTACGCCAGCGACGAGGCGGACGGGCGCCTGTACGTGGCCCTGAACCCCTTGATCGCGCAGGC
CGTCATGGGTGGCGGCCAGCATGTGCGCATCAGCATGGACGAGGTGCGGGCGCTGGACAGCGAAACCGCC
CGCCTGCTGCACCAGCGGCTGTGTGGCTGGATCGACCCCGGCAAAACCGGCAAGGCTTCCATAGATACCT
TGTGCGGCTATGTCTGGCCGTCAGAGGCCAGTGGTTCGACCATGCGCAAGCGCCGCCAGCGGGTGCGCGA
GGCGTTGCCGGAGCTGGTCGCGCTGGGCTGGACGGTAACCGAGTTCGCGGCGGGCAAGTACGACATCACC
CGGCCCAAGGCGGCAGGCTGACCCCCCCCACTCTATTGTAAACAAGACATTTTTATCTTTTATATTCAAT
GGCTTATTTTCCTGCTAATTGGTAATACCATGAAAAATACCATGCTCAGAAAAGGCTTAACAATATTTTG
AAAAATTGCCTACTGAGCGCTGCCGCACAGCTCCATAGCGTTTAAGGGCACCAATAACTGCCTTAAAAAA
ATTACGCCCCGCCCTGCCACTCATCGCAGTACGGCCTATTGGTTAAAAAATGAGCTGATTTAACAAAAAT
TTAACGCGAATTTTAACAAAATATTAACGCTTACAATTTCCATTCGCCATTCAGGCTGCGCAACTGTTGG
GAAGGGCGATCGGTGCGGGCCTCTTCGCTATTACGCCAGCTGGCGAAAGGGGGATGTGCTGCAAGGCGAT
TAAGTTGGGTAACGCCAGGGTTTTCCCAGTCACGACGTTGTAAAACGACGGCCAGTGACTATTACCAATT
ACGTCGCGTCATGCGGATCCTATAGGGATTGATGATGCGCAATTGAACAGCCCGCGACGCGGCGGCCGAG
ATCGTGGTGCAGCCGAGCCTGAAGCGGGCGGTTTTCAGGTAATCGCGTGTGGTATGCTCTGATATGCCCA
GGATGACCGAAATATCCTTGTAATCCTTGCCGAGGGCGGTCCAGTGCAGACACTCGATCTCGCGCGGCGA
CAATGCCGGCACCGGATCGTTTTCGCCATGCAGCTCATATACGGCCTTGCGGTGGATCAGATGGGCGATC
TCGATCCACTCATTGCGGCAGCGGCGCACGAGCTCGGTCCATTCGTCGGCCGGTATATGGGCATTCAGCG
ACAGCAGGGCGCGGCGCTGCGCCTTGTCGGCGACGGGGATGGAGTAGCCATTGTCATCGATGCCGTGTTT
CTGGGCGTCGACCAGCATGGCATAGGCCTCCGGCGTCGGTTCGACCTCGCTCCAGTCGAAGGGCAGCTGG
CGTTCGAAGCCCTGCTTGATGATCGGATCGACCTTCACATAGCAGTTGAGGAGGTAACGGGAAACCCAGG
CATCCGGATAGGTGGTGCGCACGAAGGGCGAATCGATCTTGCTCGCGATTGTCTGGGCGAGATGGTAGGT
GACGAAATCGAGGTTATATTCCGCCTGGAGAATACGGATGGCGGCATCCACGTTGGCCGCCGCTTTGATC
TGTTCGAACGCGGACTCGAACTTTTCGCTATAGGTATTCTCAATCATTCGCCGTTCTCCGTTGACGGGCG
TCTCGGACCTGGGCGCTATCATGCCATACCGCGAAAGGTTTTGCGCCATTCGATGGCGCGCCGCCCAATT
ATTGAAGGCCTCCCTAACGGGGGGCCTTTTTTTGTTTCTGGTCTCCCGCTTAACGATCGTTGGCTGCCCT
TTGTGCGTCCAAACGGACGCACGGCGCTCTAAAGCGGGTCGCGATCTTTCAGATTCGCTCCTCGCGCTTT
CAGTCTTTGTTTTGGCGCATGTCGTTATCGCAAAACCGCTGCACACTTTTGCGCGACATGCTCTGATCCC
CCTCATCTGGGGGGGCCTATCTGAGGGAATTTCCGATCCGGCTCGCCTGAACCATTCTGCTTTCCACGAA
CTTGAAAACGCTAGCTGTCACCGGATGTGCTTTCCGGTCTGATGAGTCCGTGAGGACGAAACAGCCTCTA
CAAATAATTTTGTTTAAGAACTGGGAAGAGCGCAGATTAAAGAGGAGAAATACTAGATGGCTTCCTCCGA
AGACGTTATCAAAGAGTTCATGCGTTTCAAAGTTCGTATGGAAGGTTCCGTTAACGGTCACGAGTTCGAA
ATCGAAGGTGAAGGTGAAGGTCGTCCGTACGAAGGTACCCAGACCGCTAAACTGAAAGTTACCAAAGGTG
GTCCGCTGCCGTTCGCTTGGGACATCCTGTCCCCGCAGTTCCAGTACGGTTCCAAAGCTTACGTTAAACA
CCCGGCTGACATCCCGGACTACCTGAAACTGTCCTTCCCGGAAGGTTTCAAATGGGAACGTGTTATGAAC
TTCGAAGACGGTGGTGTTGTTACCGTTACCCAGGACTCCTCCCTGCAAGACGGTGAGTTCATCTACAAAG
TTAAACTGCGTGGTACCAACTTCCCGTCCGACGGTCCGGTTATGCAGAAAAAAACCATGGGTTGGGAAGC
TTCCACCGAACGTATGTACCCGGAAGACGGTGCTCTGAAAGGTGAAATCAAAATGCGTCTGAAACTGAAA
GACGGTGGTCACTACGACGCTGAAGTTAAAACCACCTACATGGCTAAAAAACCGGTTCAGCTGCCGGGTG
CTTACAAAACCGACATCAAACTGGACATCACCTCCCACAACGAAGACTACACCATCGTTGAACAGTACGA
ACGTGCTGAAGGTCGTCACTCCACCGGTGCTTAATAACGCTGATAGTGCTAGTGTAGATCGCGCTTTCCA
GTCGGGAAACCTGTCGTGCCAGCTGCATTAATGAATCGGCCAACGCGCGGGGAGAGGCGGTTTGCGTATT
GGGCGCATGCATAAAAACTGTTGTAATTCATTAAGCATTCTGCCGACATGGAAGCCATCACAAACGGCAT
GATGAACCTGAATCGCCAGCGGCATCAGCACCTTGTCGCCTTGCGTATAATATTTGCCCATGGACGCACA
CCGTGGAAACGGATGAAGGCACGAACCCAGTTGACATAAGCCTGTTCGGTTCGTAAACTGTAATGCAAGT
AGCGTATGCGCTCACGCAACTGGTCCAGAACCTTGACCGAACGCAGCGGTGGTAACGGCGCAGTGGCGGT
TTTCATGGCTTGTTATGACTGTTTTTTTGTACAGTCTATGCCTCGGGCATCCAAGCAGCAAGCGCGTTAC
GCCGTGGGTCGATGTTTGATGTTATGGAGCAGCAACGATGTTACGCAGCAGCAACGATGTTACGCAGCAG
GGCAGTCGCCCTAAAACAAAGTTAGGTGGCTCAAGTATGGGCATCATTCGCACATGTAGGCTCGGCCCTG
ACCAAGTCAAATCCATGCGGGCTGCTCTTGATCTTTTCGGTCGTGAGTTCGGAGACGTAGCCACCTACTC
CCAACATCAGCCGGACTCCGATTACCTCGGGAACTTGCTCCGTAGTAAGACATTCATCGCGCTTGCTGCC
TTCGACCAAGAAGCGGTTGTTGGCGCTCTCGCGGCTTACGTTCTGCCCAAGTTTGAGCAGCCGCGTAGTG
AGATCTATATCTATGATCTCGCAGTCTCCGGAGAGCACCGGAGGCAGGGCATTGCCACCGCGCTCATCAA
TCTCCTCAAGCATGAGGCCAACGCGCTTGGTGCTTATGTGATCTACGTGCAAGCAGATTACGGTGACGAT
CCCGCAGTGGCTCTCTATACAAAGTTGGGCATACGGGAAGAAGTGATGCACTTTGATATCGACCCAAGTA
CCGCCACCTAACAATTCGTTCAAGCCGAGATCGGCTTCCCGGCCGCGGAGTTGTTCGGTAAATTGTCACA
ACGCCGCA
